>Addgene plasmid #114618 | pTWIN1-His6-Ssp-Htt2-90(A2C)-37Q-A60C | addgene full sequence | sequence record 222655 | Addgene NGS Result
TTGTCGGTGAACGCTCTCCTGAGTAGGACAAATCCGCCGGGAGCGGATTTGAACGTTGCGAAGCAACGGC
CCGGAGGGTGGCGGGCAGGACGCCCGCCATAAACTGCCAGGAATTGGGGATCGGAATTAATTCCCGGTTT
AAACCGGGGATCTCGATCCCGCGAAATTAATACGACTCACTATAGGGGAATTGTGAGCGGATAACAATTC
CCCTCTAGAAATAATTTTGTTTAACTTTAAGAAGGAGATATACATATGCATCATCATCATCACCATAGCG
GTGCAATTAGCGGTGATAGCCTGATTAGCCTGGCAAGCACCGGTAAACGTGTTAGCATTAAAGATCTGCT
GGATGAGAAAGATTTTGAGATTTGGGCCATTAACGAGCAGACCATGAAACTGGAAAGCGCAAAAGTTAGC
CGTGTTTTTTGCACCGGTAAAAAACTGGTGTATATCCTGAAAACCCGTCTGGGTCGTACCATTAAAGCAA
CCGCAAATCATCGTTTTCTGACCATTGATGGTTGGAAACGTCTGGATGAACTGAGCCTGAAAGAACATAT
TGCACTGCCTCGTAAACTGGAAAGTAGCAGCCTGCAACTGAGTCCGGAAATTGAAAAACTGAGCCAGAGC
GATATCTATTGGGATAGCATTGTTAGCATTACCGAAACCGGTGTTGAAGAAGTTTTTGATCTGACCGTTC
CGGGTCCGCACAATTTTGTTGCAAATGATATTATTGTGCACAACTGCACCCTGGAAAAACTGATGAAAGC
ATTTGAAAGCCTGAAAAGCTTTCAGCAGCAGCAACAACAGCAGCAACAGCAACAGCAGCAGCAGCAGCAA
CAACAGCAGCAGCAACAGCAACAACAACAACAACAGCAGCAACAACAGCAACAGCAGCAGCAACCGCCTC
CGCCTCCGCCACCTCCTCCTCCACCACAGCTGCCTCAGCCTCCGCCTCAGTGCCAGCCGCTGCTGCCACA
GCCTCAGCCACCTCCACCGCCTCCACCTCCACCTCCGGGTCCGGCAGTTGCAGAAGAACCGCTGCATCGT
CCGTAACTGCAGGAAGGGGATCCGGCTGCTAACAAAGCCCGAAAGGAAGCTGAGTTGGCTGCTGCCACCG
CTGAGCAATAACTAGCATAACCCCTTGGGGCCTCTAAACGGGTCTTGAGGGGTTTTTTGCTGAAAGGAGG
AACTATATCCGGATAACTACGTCAGGTGGCACTTTTCGGGGAAATGTGCGCGGAACCCCTATTTGTTTAT
TTTTCTAAATACATTCAAATATGTATCCGCTCATGAGACAATAACCCTGATAAATGCTTCAATAATATTG
AAAAAGGAAGAGTATGAGTATTCAACATTTCCGTGTCGCCCTTATTCCCTTTTTTGCGGCATTTTGCCTT
CCTGTTTTTGCTCACCCAGAAACGCTGGTGAAAGTAAAAGATGCTGAAGATCAGTTGGGTGCACGAGTGG
GTTACATCGAACTGGATCTCAACAGCGGTAAGATCCTTGAGAGTTTTCGCCCCGAAGAACGTTTCCCAAT
GATGAGCACTTTTAAAGTTCTGCTATGTGGCGCGGTATTATCCCGTGTTGACGCCGGGCAAGAGCAACTC
GGTCGCCGCATACACTATTCTCAGAATGACTTGGTTGAGTACTCACCAGTCACAGAAAAGCATCTTACGG
ATGGCATGACAGTAAGAGAATTATGCAGTGCTGCCATAACCATGAGTGATAACACTGCGGCCAACTTACT
TCTGACAACGATCGGAGGACCGAAGGAGCTAACCGCTTTTTTGCACAACATGGGGGATCATGTAACTCGC
CTTGATCGTTGGGAACCGGAGCTGAATGAAGCCATACCAAACGACGAGCGTGACACCACGATGCCTGTAG
CAATGGCAACAACGTTGCGCAAACTATTAACTGGCGAACTACTTACTCTAGCTTCCCGGCAACAATTAAT
AGACTGGATGGAGGCGGATAAAGTTGCAGGACCACTTCTGCGCTCGGCCCTTCCGGCTGGCTGGTTTATT
GCTGATAAATCTGGAGCCGGTGAGCGTGGGTCTCGCGGTATCATTGCAGCACTGGGGCCAGATGGTAAGC
CCTCCCGTATCGTAGTTATCTACACGACGGGGAGTCAGGCAACTATGGATGAACGAAATAGACAGATCGC
TGAGATAGGTGCCTCACTGATTAAGCATTGGTAACTGTCAGACCAAGTTTACTCATATATACTTTAGATT
GATT
[38 nt withheld, positions 2245-2282]
A
[37 nt withheld, positions 2284-2320]
ATTTTGTTAAAATTCGCGTTAAATTTTTGTTAAATCAGCTCATTTTTTAACCAATAGGCCGAAATCGGCA
AAATCCCTTATAAATCAAAAGAATAGCCCGAGATAGGGT
[37 nt withheld, positions 2430-2466]
AAAGAACGTGGACTCCAACGTCAAAGG
[141 nt withheld, positions 2494-2634]
G
[125 nt withheld, positions 2636-2760]
AAAGGATCTAGGTGAAGATCCTTTTTGATAATCTCATGACCAAAATCCCTTAACGTGAGTTTTCGTTCCA
CTGAGCGTCAGACCCCGTAGAAAAGATCAAAGGATCTTCTTGAGATCCTTTTTTTCTGCGCGTAATCTGC
TGCTTGCAAACAAAAAAACCACCGCTACCAGCGGTGGTTTGTTTGCCGGATCAAGAGCTACCAACTCTTT
TTCCGAAGGTAACTGGCTTCAGCAGAGCGCAGATACCAAATACTGTCCTTCTAGTGTAGCCGTAGTTAGG
CCACCACTTCAAGAACTCTGTAGCACCGCCTACATACCTCGCTCTGCTAATCCTGTTACCAGTGGCTGCT
GCCAGTGGCGATAAGTCGTGTCTTACCGGGTTGGACTCAAGACGATAGTTACCGGATAAGGCGCAGCGGT
CGGGCTGAACGGGGGGTTCGTGCACACAGCCCAGCTTGGAGCGAACGACCTACACCGAACTGAGATACCT
ACAGCGTGAGCTATGAGAAAGCGCCACGCTTCCCGAAGGGAGAAAGGCGGACAGGTATCCGGTAAGCGGC
AGGGTCGGAACAGGAGAGCGCACGAGGGAGCTTCCAGGGGGAAACGCCTGGTATCTTTATAGTCCTGTCG
GGTTTCGCCACCTCTGACTTGAGCGTCGATTTTTGTGATGCTCGTCAGGGGGGCGGAGCCTATGGAAAAA
CGCCAGCAACGCGGCCTTTTTACGGTTCCTGGCCTTTTGCTGGCCTTTTGCTCACATGTTCTTTCCTGCG
TTATCCCCTGATTCTGTGGATAACCGTATTACCGCCTTTGAGTGAGCTGATACCGCTCGCCGCAGCCGAA
CGACCGAGCGCAGCGAGTCAGTGAGCGAGGAAGCTATGGTGCACTCTCAGTACAATCTGCTCTGATGCCG
CATAGTTAAGCCAGTATACACTCCGCTATCGCTACGTGACTGGGTCATGGCTGCGCCCCGACACCCGCCA
ACACCCGCTGACGCGCCCTGACGGGCTTGTCTGCTCCCGGCATCCGCTTACAGACAAGCTGTGACCGTCT
CCGGGAGCTGCATGTGTCAGAGGTTTTCACCGTCATCACCGAAACGCGCGAGGCAGCTGCGGTAAAGCTC
ATCAGCGTGGTCGTGCAGCGATTCACAGATGTCTGCCTGTTCATCCGCGTCCAGCTCGTTGAGTTTCTCC
AGAAGCGTTAATGTCTGGCTTCTGATAAAGCGGGCCATGTTAAGGGCGGTTTTTTCCTGTTTGGTCACTG
ATGCCTCCGTGTAAGGGGGATTTCTGTTCATGGGGGTAATGATACCGATGAAACGAGAGAGGATGCTCAC
GATACGGGTTACTGATGATGAACATGCCCGGTTACTGGAACGTTGTGAGGGTAAACAACTGGCGGTATGG
ATGCGGCGGGACCAGAGAAAAATCACTCAGGGTCAATGCCAGCCGAACGCCAGCAAGACGTAGCCCAGCG
CGTCGGCCGCCATGCCGGCGATAATGGCCTGCTTCTCGCCGAAACGTTTGGTGGCGGGACCAGTGACGAA
GGCTTGAGCGAGGGCGTGCAAGATTCCGAATACCGCAAGCGACAGGCCGATCATCGTCGCGCTCCAGCGA
AAGCGGTCCTCGCCGAAAATGACCCAGAGCGCTGCCGGCACCTGTCCTACGAGTTGCATGATAAAGAAGA
CAGTCATAAGTGCGGCGACGATAGTCATGCCCCGCGCCCACCGGAAGGAGCTGACTGGGTTGAAGGCTCT
CAAGGGCATCGGTCGAGATCCCGGTGCCTAATGAGTGAGCTAACTTACATTAATTGCGTTGCGCTCACTG
CCCGCTTTCCAGTCGGGAAACCTGTCGTGCCAGCTGCATTAATGAATCGGCCAACGCGCGGGGAGAGGCG
GTTTGCGTATTGGGCGCCAGGGTGGTTTTTCTTTTCACCAGTGAGACGGGCAACAGCTGATTGCCCTTCA
CCGCCTGGCCCTGAGAGAGTTGCAGCAAGCGGTCCACGCTGGTTTGCCCCAGCAGGCGAAAATCCTGTTT
GATGGTGGTTAACGGCGGGATATAACATGAGCTGTCTTCGGTATCGTCGTATCCCACTACCGAGATATCC
GCACCAACGCGCAGCCCGGACTCGGTAATGGCGCGCATTGCGCCCAGCGCCATCTGATCGTTGGCAACCA
GCATCGCAGTGGGAACGATGCCCTCATTCAGCATTTGCATGGTTTGTTGAAAACCGGACATGGCACTCCA
GTCGCCTTCCCGTTCCGCTATCGGCTGAATTTGATTGCGAGTGAGATATTTATGCCAGCCAGCCAGACGC
AGACGCGCCGAGACAGAACTTAATGGGCCCGCTAACAGCGCGATTTGCTGGTGACCCAATGCGACCAGAT
GCTCCACGCCCAGTCGCGTACCGTCTTCATGGGAGAAAATAATACTGTTGATGGGTGTCTGGTCAGAGAC
ATCAAGAAATAACGCCGGAACATTAGTGCAGGCAGCTTCCACAGCAATGGCATCCTGGTCATCCAGCGGA
TAGTTAATGATCAGCCCACTGACGCGTTGCGCGAGAAGATTGTGCACCGCCGCTTTACAGGCTTCGACGC
CGCTTCGTTCTACCATCGACACCACCACGCTGGCACCCAGTTGATCGGCGCGAGATTTAATCGCCGCGAC
AATTTGCGACGGCGCGTGCAGGGCCAGACTGGAGGTGGCAACGCCAATCAGCAACGACTGTTTGCCCGCC
AGTTGTTGTGCCACGCGGTTGGGAATGTAATTCAGCTCCGCCATCGCCGCTTCCACTTTTTCCCGCGTTT
TCGCAGAAACGTGGCTGGCCTGGTTCACCACGCGGGAAACGGTCTGATAAGAGACACCGGCATACTCTGC
GACATCGTATAACGTTACTGGTTTCACATTCACCACCCTGAATTGACTCTCTTCCGGGCGCTATCATGCC
ATACCGCGAAAGGTTTTGCGCCATTCGATGGTGTCCGGGATCTCGACGCTCTCCCTTATGCGACTCCTGC
ATTAGGAAGCAGCCCAGTAGTAGGTTGAGGCCGTTGAGCACCGCCGCCGCAAGGAATGGTGCATGCCGGC
ATGCCGCCCTTTCGTCTTCAAGAATTAATTCCCAATTCCCCAGGCATCAAATAAAACGAAAGGCTCAGTC
GAAAGACTGGGCCTTTCGTTTTATCTGTTGTTTGTCGGTGAACGCTCTCCTGAGTAGGACAAATCCGCCG
GGAGCGGATTTGAACGTTGCGAAGCAACGGCCCGGAGGGTGGCGGGCAGGACGCCCGCCATAAACTGCCA
GGAATTAATTCCCCAGGCATCAAATAAAACGAAAGGCTCAGTCGAAAGACTGGGCCTTTCGTTTTATCTG
TTGT
Features (pLannotate 1.2.2; 21 found; start..end, strand, type, name):
    168..186     +  promoter       T7 promoter: promoter for bacteriophage T7 RNA polymerase
    187..211     +  protein_bind   lac operator: The lac repressor binds to the lac operator to inhibit transcription in E. coli. This inhibition can be relieved by adding lactose or isopropyl-β-D-thiogalactopyranoside (IPTG). lac repressor encoded by lacI
    226..248     +  RBS            RBS: efficient ribosome binding site from bacteriophage T7 gene 10 (Olins and Rangwala, 1989)
    277..624     +  CDS            dnaB (fragment): DNAB_MYCTU - Experimental evidence at protein level: Swiss-Prot protein existence level 1. The intein is an endonuclease. From Mycobacterium tuberculosis (strain ATCC 25618 / H37Rv).
    610..759     +  CDS            dnaB (fragment): DNAB_MYCTU - Experimental evidence at protein level: Swiss-Prot protein existence level 1. The intein is an endonuclease. From Mycobacterium tuberculosis (strain ATCC 25618 / H37Rv).
   1075..1124    +  CDS            SET1 (fragment): solubility-enhancement tag derived from T7 phage gene 10B
   1132..1179    +  terminator     T7 terminator: transcription terminator for bacteriophage T7 RNA polymerase
   1239..1343    +  promoter       AmpR promoter: bla
   1344..2204    +  CDS            AmpR: β-lactamase; bla; confers resistance to ampicillin, carbenicillin, and related antibiotics
   2246..2759    -  rep_origin     M13 ori (sequence partly withheld): M13 bacteriophage origin of replication; arrow indicates direction of (+) strand synthesis
   2870..3458    +  rep_origin     ori: high-copy-number ColE1/pMB1/pBR322/pUC origin of replication
   3635..3725    -  misc_feature   bom (fragment): basis of mobility region from pBR322
   3827..4018    -  CDS            rop: Rop protein, which maintains plasmids at low copy number; rop
   4059..4169    +  CDS            mbeC (fragment): MBEC_ECOLX - Experimental evidence at protein level: Swiss-Prot protein existence level 1. Required for efficient mobilization of ColE1 plasmid and is thus essential to promote the specific transfer of the plasmid during conjugation. Probably functions by inducing DNA bending, helping the MbeA relaxase to melt the DNA around the nic site and cleave the phosphodiester bond. Binds specifically double-stranded DNA (dsDNA) containing the ColE1 oriT but does not recognize the inverted repeat (IR). From Escherichia coli.
   4204..4526    -  CDS            TcR (fragment): tetracycline efflux protein; tet; confers resistance to tetracycline
   4541..4562    -  protein_bind   CAP binding site: CAP binding activates transcription in the presence of cAMP. E. coli catabolite activator protein
   4575..5657    -  CDS            lacI: lac repressor; lacI; The lac repressor binds to the lac operator to inhibit transcription in E. coli. This inhibition can be relieved by adding lactose or isopropyl-β-D-thiogalactopyranoside (IPTG).
   5658..5735    -  promoter       lacI promoter: lacI
   5743..5836    -  CDS            TcR (fragment): tetracycline efflux protein; tet; confers resistance to tetracycline
   5888..5974    +  terminator     rrnB T1 terminator: Escherichia coli rrnB; transcription terminator T1 from the E. coli rrnB gene
   6071..33      +  terminator     rrnB T1 terminator (across the origin): Escherichia coli rrnB; transcription terminator T1 from the E. coli rrnB gene
