[The description below was written by a language model from this plasmid's Addgene catalogue record and pLannotate feature annotations shown in this document.]
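Description:
pTWIN1-His6-Ssp-Htt2-90(A2C)-37Q-A60C is a bacterial expression plasmid built on the pTWIN1 intein-fusion backbone for producing a human huntingtin (HTT) exon 1 fragment in E. coli. The sequenced record is 6,124 nt. Propagation relies on a ColE1/pMB1-type origin accompanied by the rop gene, consistent with the catalogue's low-copy designation, and selection is by ampicillin through the bla gene. An M13 phage origin is also present, along with non-functional remnants of the pBR322 lineage (bom, mbeC and tetracycline-resistance fragments).

The expression cassette consists of a T7 promoter followed by a lac operator and the T7 gene 10 ribosome binding site, and it ends at a T7 terminator. A plasmid-borne lacI gene supplies the repressor, so transcription is IPTG-inducible in hosts that provide T7 RNA polymerase. The open reading frame encodes an N-terminal His6 tag and the Ssp DnaB intein fused to huntingtin residues 2–90. This fragment carries a 37-glutamine repeat and two alanine-to-cysteine substitutions, A2C and A60C. The automated annotation does not label the huntingtin insert. It assigns the intein region to a mycobacterial DnaB homologue by similarity, whereas the catalogue identifies it as Ssp DnaB. The short "SET1" hit just upstream of the terminator is probably also a similarity match rather than a deliberate tag.

In this arrangement the His6 tag allows affinity capture. Self-cleavage at the intein's C-terminus then releases the huntingtin fragment without tag residues, leaving Cys2 as its first amino acid. The record does not state what the two cysteines are for, although engineered cysteines commonly serve as sites for thiol-directed labelling. The associated study examined the structural features of monomeric huntingtin exon 1 at wild-type and pathological polyglutamine lengths.
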