Addgene plasmid #114618: pTWIN1-His6-Ssp-Htt2-90(A2C)-37Q-A60C
Purpose: Bacterial expression of Htt fragment containing amino acids 2-90, with A2C & A60C cysteine mutations and a 37 polyQ repeat
Depositing lab: Hilal Lashuel. Depositing organization: Swiss Federal Institute of Technology (EPFL). Publication: Monomeric Huntingtin Exon 1 Has Similar Overall Structural Features for Wild-Type and Pathological Polyglutamine Lengths. Warner JB 4th, Ruff KM, Tan PS, Lemke EA, Pappu RV, Lashuel HA. J Am Chem Soc. 2017 Oct 18;139(41):14456-14469. doi: 10.1021/jacs.7b06659. Epub 2017 Oct 9. PubMed 28937758.
Backbone
  Vector backbone: pTWIN1
  Backbone manufacturer: NEB
  Vector type: Bacterial Expression
Growth in bacteria
  Bacterial resistance: Ampicillin, 100 μg/mL
  Growth temperature: 30°C
  Growth strain: NEB Stable
  Copy number: Low Copy
Gene/Insert
  Gene/Insert name: Huntingtin Exon1 fragment
  Species: H. sapiens (human)
  Mutation: A2C, A60C; 37 polyQ repeat
  Entrez Gene: HTT (a.k.a. HD, IT15, LOMARS)
  Tag / fusion protein: His6-Ssp DnaB intein (N terminal on backbone)
  Cloning method: Ligation Independent Cloning
  Sequencing primers: 5′ T7; 3′ T7-Term
Terms and licenses: Academic/Nonprofit Terms; Industry Terms: Not Available to Industry
How to cite: pTWIN1-His6-Ssp-Htt2-90(A2C)-37Q-A60C was a gift from Hilal Lashuel (Addgene plasmid # 114618 ; http://n2t.net/addgene:114618 ; RRID:Addgene_114618)
